>Addgene plasmid #250116 | pGEX-NHERF-1-PDZ-1 | addgene full sequence | sequence record 498327 | Addgene NGS Result
CTTATCGACTGCACGGTGCACCAATGCTTCTGGCGTCAGGCAGCCATCGGAAGCTGTGGTATGGCTGTGC
AGGTCGTAAATCACTGCATAATTCGTGTCGCTCAAGGCGCACTCCCGTTCTGGATAATGTTTTTTGCGCC
GACATCATAACGGTTCTGGCAAATATTCTGAAATGAGCTGTTGACAATTAATCATCGGCTCGTATAATGT
GTGGAATTGTGAGCGGATAACAATTTCACACAGGAAACAGTATTCATGTCCCCTATACTAGGTTATTGGA
AAATTAAGGGCCTTGTGCAACCCACTCGACTTCTTTTGGAATATCTTGAAGAAAAATATGAAGAGCATTT
GTATGAGCGCGATGAAGGTGATAAATGGCGAAACAAAAAGTTTGAATTGGGTTTGGAGTTTCCCAATCTT
CCTTATTATATTGATGGTGATGTTAAATTAACACAGTCTATGGCCATCATACGTTATATAGCTGACAAGC
ACAACATGTTGGGTGGTTGTCCAAAAGAGCGTGCAGAGATTTCAATGCTTGAAGGAGCGGTTTTGGATAT
TAGATACGGTGTTTCGAGAATTGCATATAGTAAAGACTTTGAAACTCTCAAAGTTGATTTTCTTAGCAAG
CTACCTGAAATGCTGAAAATGTTCGAAGATCGTTTATGTCATAAAACATATTTAAATGGTGATCATGTAA
CCCATCCTGACTTCATGTTGTATGACGCTCTTGATGTTGTTTTATACATGGACCCAATGTGCCTGGATGC
GTTCCCAAAATTAGTTTGTTTTAAAAAACGTATTGAAGCTATCCCACAAATTGATAAGTACTTGAAATCC
AGCAAGTATATAGCATGGCCTTTGCAGGGCTGGCAAGCCACGTTTGGTGGTGGCGACCATCCTCCAAAAT
CGGATCTGGTTCCGCGTGGATCCCTGTGTTGCTTAGAAAAAGGCCCTAATGGCTATGGCTTTCATCTTCA
CGGTGAAAAAGGTAAAGTGGGTCAGTTTATTCGCTTAGTGGAACCGGGCTCTCCTGCCGAAAAATCTGGT
CTGTTAGCTGGCGATCGTCTGGTGGAAGTTAATGGCGAAAATGTGGAAAAAGAAACGCATCAGCAGGTTG
TGAGTCGTATCCGCGCGGCACTGAATGCCGTGCGTTTATTAGTTGTTGATCCAGAACTCGAGCGGCCGCA
TCGTGACTGACTGACGATCTGCCTCGCGCGTTTCGGTGATGACGGTGAAAACCTCTGACACATGCAGCTC
CCGGAGACGGTCACAGCTTGTCTGTAAGCGGATGCCGGGAGCAGACAAGCCCGTCAGGGCGCGTCAGCGG
GTGTTGGCGGGTGTCGGGGCGCAGCCATGACCCAGTCACGTAGCGATAGCGGAGTGTATAATTCTTGAAG
ACGAAAGGGCCTCGTGATACGCCTATTTTTATAGGTTAATGTCATGATAATAATGGTTTCTTAGACGTCA
GGTGGCACTTTTCGGGGAAATGTGCGCGGAACCCCTATTTGTTTATTTTTCTAAATACATTCAAATATGT
ATCCGCTCATGAGACAATAACCCTGATAAATGCTTCAATAATATTGAAAAAGGAAGAGTATGAGTATTCA
ACATTTCCGTGTCGCCCTTATTCCCTTTTTTGCGGCATTTTGCCTTCCTGTTTTTGCTCACCCAGAAACG
CTGGTGAAAGTAAAAGATGCTGAAGATCAGTTGGGTGCACGAGTGGGTTACATCGAACTGGATCTCAACA
GCGGTAAGATCCTTGAGAGTTTTCGCCCCGAAGAACGTTTTCCAATGATGAGCACTTTTAAAGTTCTGCT
ATGTGGCGCGGTATTATCCCGTGTTGACGCCGGGCAAGAGCAACTCGGTCGCCGCATACACTATTCTCAG
AATGACTTGGTTGAGTACTCACCAGTCACAGAAAAGCATCTTACGGATGGCATGACAGTAAGAGAATTAT
GCAGTGCTGCCATAACCATGAGTGATAACACTGCGGCCAACTTACTTCTGACAACGATCGGAGGACCGAA
GGAGCTAACCGCTTTTTTGCACAACATGGGGGATCATGTAACTCGCCTTGATCGTTGGGAACCGGAGCTG
AATGAAGCCATACCAAACGACGAGCGTGACACCACGATGCCTGCAGCAATGGCAACAACGTTGCGCAAAC
TATTAACTGGCGAACTACTTACTCTAGCTTCCCGGCAACAATTAATAGACTGGATGGAGGCGGATAAAGT
TGCAGGACCACTTCTGCGCTCGGCCCTTCCGGCTGGCTGGTTTATTGCTGATAAATCTGGAGCCGGTGAG
CGTGGGTCTCGCGGTATCATTGCAGCACTGGGGCCAGATGGTAAGCCCTCCCGTATCGTAGTTATCTACA
CGACGGGGAGTCAGGCAACTATGGATGAACGAAATAGACAGATCGCTGAGATAGGTGCCTCACTGATTAA
GCATTGGTAACTGTCAGACCAAGTTTACTCATATATACTTTAGATTGATTTAAAACTTCATTTTTAATTT
AAAAGGATCTAGGTGAAGATCCTTTTTGATAATCTCATGACCAAAATCCCTTAACGTGAGTTTTCGTTCC
ACTGAGCGTCAGACCCCGTAGAAAAGATCAAAGGATCTTCTTGAGATCCTTTTTTTCTGCGCGTAATCTG
CTGCTTGCAAACAAAAAAACCACCGCTACCAGCGGTGGTTTGTTTGCCGGATCAAGAGCTACCAACTCTT
TTTCCGAAGGTAACTGGCTTCAGCAGAGCGCAGATACCAAATACTGTCCTTCTAGTGTAGCCGTAGTTAG
GCCACCACTTCAAGAACTCTGTAGCACCGCCTACATACCTCGCTCTGCTAATCCTGTTACCAGTGGCTGC
TGCCAGTGGCGATAAGTCGTGTCTTACCGGGTTGGACTCAAGACGATAGTTACCGGATAAGGCGCAGCGG
TCGGGCTGAACGGGGGGTTCGTGCACACAGCCCAGCTTGGAGCGAACGACCTACACCGAACTGAGATACC
TACAGCGTGAGCTATGAGAAAGCGCCACGCTTCCCGAAGGGAGAAAGGCGGACAGGTATCCGGTAAGCGG
CAGGGTCGGAACAGGAGAGCGCACGAGGGAGCTTCCAGGGGGAAACGCCTGGTATCTTTATAGTCCTGTC
GGGTTTCGCCACCTCTGACTTGAGCGTCGATTTTTGTGATGCTCGTCAGGGGGGCGGAGCCTATGGAAAA
ACGCCAGCAACGCGGCCTTTTTACGGTTCCTGGCCTTTTGCTGGCCTTTTGCTCACATGTTCTTTCCTGC
GTTATCCCCTGATTCTGTGGATAACCGTATTACCGCCTTTGAGTGAGCTGATACCGCTCGCCGCAGCCGA
ACGACCGAGCGCAGCGAGTCAGTGAGCGAGGAAGCGGAAGAGCGCCTGATGCGGTATTTTCTCCTTACGC
ATCTGTGCGGTATTTCACACCGCATAAATTCCGACACCATCGAATGGCGCAAAACCTTTCGCGGTATGGC
ATGATAGCGCCCGGAAGAGAGTCAATTCAGGGTGGTGAATGTGAAACCAGTAACGTTATACGATGTCGCA
GAGTATGCCGGTGTCTCTTATCAGACCGTTTCCCGCGTGGTGAACCAGGCCAGCCACGTTTCTGCGAAAA
CGCGGGAAAAAGTGGAAGCGGCGATGGCGGAGCTGAATTACATTCCCAACCGCGTGGCACAACAACTGGC
GGGCAAACAGTCGTTGCTGATTGGCGTTGCCACCTCCAGTCTGGCCCTGCACGCGCCGTCGCAAATTGTC
GCGGCGATTAAATCTCGCGCCGATCAACTGGGTGCCAGCGTGGTGGTGTCGATGGTAGAACGAAGCGGCG
TCGAAGCCTGTAAAGCGGCGGTGCACAATCTTCTCGCGCAACGCGTCAGTGGGCTGATCATTAACTATCC
GCTGGATGACCAGGATGCCATTGCTGTGGAAGCTGCCTGCACTAATGTTCCGGCGTTATTTCTTGATGTC
TCTGACCAGACACCCATCAACAGTATTATTTTCTCCCATGAAGACGGTACGCGACTGGGCGTGGAGCATC
TGGTCGCATTGGGTCACCAGCAAATCGCGCTGTTAGCGGGCCCATTAAGTTCTGTCTCGGCGCGTCTGCG
TCTGGCTGGCTGGCATAAATATCTCACTCGCAATCAAATTCAGCCGATAGCGGAACGGGAAGGCGACTGG
AGTGCCATGTCCGGTTTTCAACAAACCATGCAAATGCTGAATGAGGGCATCGTTCCCACTGCGATGCTGG
TTGCCAACGATCAGATGGCGCTGGGCGCAATGCGCGCCATTACCGAGTCCGGGCTGCGCGTTGGTGCGGA
TATCTCGGTAGTGGGATACGACGATACCGAAGACAGCTCATGTTATATCCCGCCGTTAACCACCATCAAA
CAGGATTTTCGCCTGCTGGGGCAAACCAGCGTGGACCGCTTGCTGCAACTCTCTCAGGGCCAGGCGGTGA
AGGGCAATCAGCTGTTGCCCGTCTCACTGGTGAAAAGAAAAACCACCCTGGCGCCCAATACGCAAACCGC
CTCTCCCCGCGCGTTGGCCGATTCATTAATGCAGCTGGCACGACAGGTTTCCCGACTGGAAAGCGGGCAG
TGAGCGCAACGCAATTAATGTAAGTTAGCTCACTCATTAGGCACCCCAGGCTTTACACTTTATGCTTCCG
GCTCGTATGTTGTGTGGAATTGTGAGCGGATAACAATTTCACACAGGAAACAGCTATGACCATGATTACG
GATTCACTGGCCGTCGTTTTACAACGTCGTGACTGGGAAAACCCTGGCGTTACCCAACTTAATCGCCTTG
CAGCACATCCCCCTTTCGCCAGCTGGCGTAATAGCGAAGAGGCCCGCACCGATCGCCCTTCCCAACAGTT
GCGCAGCCTGAATGGCGAATGGCGCTTTGCCTGGTTTCCGGCACCAGAAGCGGTGCCGGAAAGCTGGCTG
GAGTGCGATCTTCCTGAGGCCGATACTGTCGTCGTCCCCTCAAACTGGCAGATGCACGGTTACGATGCGC
CCATCTACACCAACGTGACCTATCCCATTACGGTCAATCCGCCGTTTGTTCCCACGGAGAATCCGACGGG
TTGTTACTCGCTCACATTTAATGTTGATGAAAGCTGGCTACAGGAAGGCCAGACGCGAATTATTTTTGAT
GGCGTTGGAATTAG
Features (pLannotate 1.2.2; 17 found; start..end, strand, type, name):
    181..209     +  promoter       tac promoter: strong E. coli promoter; hybrid between the trp and lac UV5 promoters
    217..233     +  protein_bind   lac operator: The lac repressor binds to the lac operator to inhibit transcription in E. coli. This inhibition can be relieved by adding lactose or isopropyl-β-D-thiogalactopyranoside (IPTG). lac repressor encoded by lacI
    256..909     +  CDS            GST26_SCHJA: Experimental evidence at protein level: Swiss-Prot protein existence level 1. GST isoenzymes appear to play a central role in the parasite detoxification system. Other functions are also suspected including a role in increasing the solubility of haematin in the parasite gut. From Schistosoma japonicum (Blood fluke).
    922..1176    +  CDS            Slc9a3r1 (fragment): NHRF1_MOUSE - Also known as Nherf, Nherf1. Experimental evidence at protein level: Swiss-Prot protein existence level 1. Scaffold protein that connects plasma membrane proteins with members of the ezrin/moesin/radixin family and thereby helps to link them to the actin cytoskeleton and to regulate their surface expression. Necessary for recycling of internalized ADRB2. Was first known to play a role in the regulation of the activity and subcellular location of SLC9A3. Necessary for cAMP-mediated phosphorylation and inhibition of SLC9A3. May enhance Wnt signaling (By similarity). May participate
   1209..1248    +  CDS            rop (fragment): Rop protein, which maintains plasmids at low copy number; rop
   1350..1390    +  misc_feature   bom (fragment): basis of mobility region from pBR322
   1495..1599    +  promoter       AmpR promoter: bla
   1600..2460    +  CDS            AmpR: β-lactamase; bla; confers resistance to ampicillin, carbenicillin, and related antibiotics
   2631..3219    +  rep_origin     ori: high-copy-number ColE1/pMB1/pBR322/pUC origin of replication
   3405..3456    -  misc_feature   bom (fragment): basis of mobility region from pBR322
   3463..3540    +  promoter       lacI promoter: lacI
   3541..4623    +  CDS            lacI: lac repressor; lacI; The lac repressor binds to the lac operator to inhibit transcription in E. coli. This inhibition can be relieved by adding lactose or isopropyl-β-D-thiogalactopyranoside (IPTG).
   4636..4657    +  protein_bind   CAP binding site: CAP binding activates transcription in the presence of cAMP. E. coli catabolite activator protein
   4672..4702    +  promoter       lac promoter: promoter for the E. coli lac operon
   4710..4726    +  protein_bind   lac operator: The lac repressor binds to the lac operator to inhibit transcription in E. coli. This inhibition can be relieved by adding lactose or isopropyl-β-D-thiogalactopyranoside (IPTG). lac repressor encoded by lacI
   4746..4919    +  CDS            lacZα: LacZα fragment of β-galactosidase; lacZ fragment
   5183..105     -  CDS            yciV (fragment) (across the origin): RNAAM_ECOLI - Also known as trpH From Escherichia coli (strain K12).
