[The description below was written by a language model from this plasmid's Addgene catalogue record and pLannotate feature annotations shown in this document.]
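Description:
pGEX-NHERF-1-PDZ-1 is a bacterial expression plasmid built on the pGEX-4T-1 backbone for producing the first PDZ domain of mouse NHERF-1 (Nherf1/Slc9a3r1, also called EBP-50) as a glutathione S-transferase fusion in E. coli. The sequenced plasmid is about 5.2 kb. It replicates from a ColE1/pMB1-type origin, is recorded as high copy, and is selected with ampicillin through the β-lactamase (AmpR) gene and its own promoter. Short annotated fragments of rop, the pBR322 bom region, lacZα with its lac promoter/operator, and an E. coli yciV sequence are backbone remnants, not functional parts of the payload.

The expression cassette is driven by the strong hybrid tac promoter, followed by a lac operator. The plasmid also carries lacI with its own promoter, so the lac repressor keeps transcription off until IPTG is added. Downstream lies the Schistosoma japonicum GST coding sequence, followed after a short linker by a 255 bp fragment of Nherf1 with no recorded mutation, matching the stated insert size and representing PDZ domain 1 of the two PDZ domains in this scaffold protein. pGEX-4T vectors normally place a thrombin cleavage site in this linker, but it is not annotated here, and the cloning sites used are listed as unknown.

The GST tag allows purification on glutathione resin and immobilisation of the domain for pull-down or binding assays. The associated publication concerns PDZ and 14-3-3 interactions with the PRMT5 C-terminus, which suggests use as a recombinant domain reagent in protein interaction studies.
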