Addgene plasmid #250116: pGEX-NHERF-1-PDZ-1
Purpose: Bacterial expression of NHERF-1 PDZ domain 1
Depositing lab: Mark Bedford. Depositing organization: University of Texas MD Anderson Cancer Center. Publication: PRMT5 C-terminal Phosphorylation Modulates a 14-3-3/PDZ Interaction Switch. Espejo AB, Gao G, Black K, Gayatri S, Veland N, Kim J, Chen T, Sudol M, Walker C, Bedford MT. J Biol Chem. 2017 Feb 10;292(6):2255-2265. doi: 10.1074/jbc.M116.760330. Epub 2016 Dec 28. PubMed 28031468.
Backbone
  Vector backbone: pGEX-4T-1
  Backbone size w/o insert (bp): 4900
  Vector type: Bacterial Expression
Growth in bacteria
  Bacterial resistance: Ampicillin, 100 μg/mL
  Growth temperature: 37°C
  Growth strain: DH5alpha
  Copy number: High Copy
Gene/Insert
  Gene/Insert name: NHERF-1 (1/2)
  Species: M. musculus (mouse)
  Insert size (bp): 255
  Mutation: None
  Entrez Gene: Nherf1 (a.k.a. EBP-50, NHE-RF, NHERF-1, Slc9a3r1)
  Cloning method: Restriction Enzyme; 5′ cloning site Unknown (unknown if destroyed)
Terms and licenses: Academic/Nonprofit Terms; Industry Terms: Not Available to Industry
Depositor comments: UniProt ID: P70441
How to cite: pGEX-NHERF-1-PDZ-1 was a gift from Mark Bedford (Addgene plasmid # 250116 ; http://n2t.net/addgene:250116 ; RRID:Addgene_250116)
